>Addgene plasmid #184830 | pαH-S-GSAS-OMICRON.BA.2-RBD | addgene full sequence | sequence record 363832 | Addgene NGS Result
GGTCGACATTGATTATTGACTAGTTATTAATAGTAATCAATTACGGGGTCATTAGTTCATAGCCCATATA
TGGAGTTCCGCGTTACATAACTTACGGTAAATGGCCCGCCTGGCTGACCGCCCAACGACCCCCGCCCATT
GACGTCAATAATGACGTATGTTCCCATAGTAACGCCAATAGGGACTTTCCATTGACGTCAATGGGTGGAG
TATTTACGGTAAACTGCCCACTTGGCAGTACATCAAGTGTATCATATGCCAAGTACGCCCCCTATTGACG
TCAATGACGGTAAATGGCCCGCCTGGCATTATGCCCAGTACATGACCTTATGGGACTTTCCTACTTGGCA
GTACATCTACGTATTAGTCATCGCTATTACCATGGTCGAGGTGAGCCCCACGTTCTGCTTCACTCTCCCC
ATCTCCCCCCCCTCCCCACCCCCAATTTTGTATTTATTTATTTTTTAATTATTTTGTGCAGCGATGGGGG
CGGGGGGGGGGGGGGCGCGCGCCRGGGGGGGGGGGGGGGGGSGGGGGGSGGGGSGGGGSGAGGCGGAGAG
GTGCGGCGGCAGCCAATCAGAGCGGCGCGCTCCGAAAGTTTCCTTTTATGGCGAGGCGGCGGCGGCGGCG
GCCCTATAAAAAGCGAAGCGCGCGGCGGGCGGGAGTCGCTGCGCGCTGCCTTCGCCCCGTGCCCCGCTCC
GCCGCCGCCTCGCGCCGCCCGCCCCGGCTCTGACTGACCGCGTTACTCCCACAGGTGAGCGGGCGGGACG
GCCCTTCTCCTCCGGGCTGTAATTAGCGCTTGGTTTAATGACGGCTTGTTTCTTTTCTGTGGCTGCGTGA
AAGCCTTGAGGGGCTCCGGGAGGGCCCTTTGTGCGGGGGGAGCGGCTCGGGGGGTGCGTGCGTGTGTGTG
TGCGTGGGGAGCGCCGCGTGCGGCTCCGCGCTGCCCGGCGGCTGTGAGCGCTGCGGGCGCGGCGCGGGGC
TTTGTGCGCTCCGCAGTGTGCGCGAGGGGAGCGCGGCCGGGGGCGGTGCCCCGCGGTGCGGGGGGGGCTG
CGAGGGGAACAAAGGCTGCGTGCGGGGTGTGTGCGTGGGGGGGTGAGCAGGGGGTGTGGGCGCGTCGGTC
GGGCTGCAACCCCCCCTGCACCCCCCTCCCCGAGTTGCTGAGCACGGCCCGGCTTCGGGTGCGGGGCTCC
GTACGGGGCGTGGCGCGGGGCTCGCCGTGCCGGGCGGGGGGTGGCGGCAGGTGGGGGTGCCGGGCGGGGC
GGGGCCGCCTCGGGCCGGGGAGGGCTCGGGGGAGGGGCGCGGCGGCCCCCGGAGCGCCGGCGGCTGTCGA
GGCGCGGCGAGCCGCAGCCATTGCCTTTTATGGTAATCGTGCGAGAGGGCGCAGGGACTTCCTTTGTCCC
AAATCTGTGCGGAGCCGAAATCTGGGAGGCGCCGCCGCACCCCCTCTAGCGGGCGCGGGGCGAAGCGGTG
CGGCGCCGGCAGGAAGGAAATGGGCGGGGAGGGCCTTCGTGCGTCGCCGCGCCGCCGTCCCCTTCTCCCT
CTCCAGCCTCGGGGCTGTCCGCGGGGGGACGGCTGCCTTCGGGGGGGACGGGGCAGGGCGGGGTTCGGCT
TCTGGCGTGTGACCGGCGGCTCTAGAGCCTCTGCTAACCATGTTCATGCCTTCTTCTTTTTCCTACAGCT
CCTGGGCAACGTGCTGGTTATTGTGCTGTCTCATCATTTTGGCAAAGGCCACCATGTTCGTGTTTCTGGT
GCTGCTGCCTCTGGTGTCCAGCCAGCGGGTGCAGCCTACAGAGAGCATCGTGCGATTTCCAAACATTACC
AACCTCTGCCCCTTCGACGAGGTGTTTAACGCCACAAGATTTGCCTCCGTTTACGCCTGGAATAGAAAGA
GAATCAGCAATTGTGTGGCCGACTACTCCGTGCTGTATAACTTCGCCCCTTTCTTCGCCTTCAAGTGCTA
TGGCGTTTCCCCAACAAAGCTGAATGACCTGTGCTTCACCAACGTGTACGCCGACTCCTTCGTAATTAGA
GGCAATGAGGTGTCCCAGATCGCACCAGGCCAGACCGGTAACATCGCTGACTACAACTATAAGCTGCCTG
ATGATTTTACAGGCTGCGTGATCGCCTGGAACTCCAACAAGCTGGATAGCAAGGTGGGCGGCAACTACAA
CTACCTTTACCGGCTGTTTCGCAAGTCTAACCTGAAACCTTTCGAGAGAGACATCTCCACAGAGATCTAC
CAGGCCGGTAACAAGCCTTGTAACGGGGTGGCCGGCTTCAACTGTTACTTCCCTCTGAGAAGCTACGGCT
TCCGGCCTACCTATGGAGTCGGCCACCAGCCATACCGGGTGGTCGTGCTGTCCTTCGAGTTACTCCACGC
CCCCGCCACCGTCTGCGGTCCTAAGAAGTCCACCAATCTGGTTAAGAACAAATGCGTGAACTTCCACCAT
CACCATCACCATTGATAAAATTCGAGCTCGCGGCCGCATCGATCTTAAGTCGCGACTCGAGCTAGCAGAT
CTTTTTCCCTCTGCCAAAAATTATGGGGACATCATGAAGCCCCTTGAGCATCTGACTTCTGGCTAATAAA
GGAAATTTATTTTCATTGCAATAGTGTGTTGGAATTTTTTGTGTCTCTCACTCGGAAGGACATATGGGAG
GGCAAATCATTTAAAACATCAGAATGAGTATTTGGTTTAGAGTTTGGCAACATATGCCCATATGCTGGCT
GCCATGAACAAAGGTTGGCTATAAAGAGGTCATCAGTATATGAAACAGCCCCCTGCTGTCCATTCCTTAT
TCCATAGAAAAGCCTTGACTTGAGGTTAGATTTTTTTTATATTTTGTTTTGTGTTATTTTTTTCTTTAAC
ATCCCTAAAATTTTCCTTACATGTTTTACTAGCCAGATTTTTCCTCCTCTCCTGACTACTCCCAGTCATA
GCTGTCCCTCTTCTCTTATGGAGATCCCTCGACCTGCAGCCCAAGCTTGGCGTAATCATGGTCATAGCTG
TTTCCTGTGTGAAATTGTTATCCGCTCACAATTCCACACAACATACGAGCCGGAAGCATAAAGTGTAAAG
CCTGGGGTGCCTAATGAGTGAGCTAACTCACATTAATTGCGTTGCGCTCACTGCCCGCTTTCCAGTCGGG
AAACCTGTCGTGCCAGCGGATCCGCATCTCAATTAGTCAGCAACCATAGTCCCGCCCCTAACTCCGCCCA
TCCCGCCCCTAACTCCGCCCAGTTCCGCCCATTCTCCGCCCCATGGCTGACTAATTTTTTTTATTTATGC
AGAGGCCGAGGCCGCCTCGGCCTCTGAGCTATTCCAGAAGTAGTGAGGAGGCTTTTTTGGAGGCCTAGGC
TTTTGCAAAAAGCTAACTTGTTTATTGCAGCTTATAATGGTTACAAATAAAGCAATAGCATCACAAATTT
CACAAATAAAGCATTTTTTTCACTGCATTCTAGTTGTGGTTTGTCCAAACTCATCAATGTATCTTATCAT
GTCTGGATCCGCTGCATTAATGAATCGGCCAACGCGCGGGGAGAGGCGGTTTGCGTATTGGGCGCTCTTC
CGCTTCCTCGCTCACTGACTCGCTGCGCTCGGTCGTTCGGCTGCGGCGAGCGGTATCAGCTCACTCAAAG
GCGGTAATACGGTTATCCACAGAATCAGGGGATAACGCAGGAAAGAACATGTGAGCAAAAGGCCAGCAAA
AGGCCAGGAACCGTAAAAAGGCCGCGTTGCTGGCGTTTTTCCATAGGCTCCGCCCCCCTGACGAGCATCA
CAAAAATCGACGCTCAAGTCAGAGGTGGCGAAACCCGACAGGACTATAAAGATACCAGGCGTTTCCCCCT
GGAAGCTCCCTCGTGCGCTCTCCTGTTCCGACCCTGCCGCTTACCGGATACCTGTCCGCCTTTCTCCCTT
CGGGAAGCGTGGCGCTTTCTCATAGCTCACGCTGTAGGTATCTCAGTTCGGTGTAGGTCGTTCGCTCCAA
GCTGGGCTGTGTGCACGAACCCCCCGTTCAGCCCGACCGCTGCGCCTTATCCGGTAACTATCGTCTTGAG
TCCAACCCGGTAAGACACGACTTATCGCCACTGGCAGCAGCCACTGGTAACAGGATTAGCAGAGCGAGGT
ATGTAGGCGGTGCTACAGAGTTCTTGAAGTGGTGGCCTAACTACGGCTACACTAGAAGAACAGTATTTGG
TATCTGCGCTCTGCTGAAGCCAGTTACCTTCGGAAAAAGAGTTGGTAGCTCTTGATCCGGCAAACAAACC
ACCGCTGGTAGCGGTGGTTTTTTTGTTTGCAAGCAGCAGATTACGCGCAGAAAAAAAGGATCTCAAGAAG
ATCCTTTGATCTTTTCTACGGGGTCTGACGCTCAGTGGAACGAAAACTCACGTTAAGGGATTTTGGTCAT
GAGATTATCAAAAAGGATCTTCACCTAGATCCTTTTAAATTAAAAATGAAGTTTTAAATCAATCTAAAGT
ATATATGAGTAAACTTGGTCTGACAGTTACCAATGCTTAATCAGTGAGGCACCTATCTCAGCGATCTGTC
TATTTCGTTCATCCATAGTTGCCTGACTCCCCGTCGTGTAGATAACTACGATACGGGAGGGCTTACCATC
TGGCCCCAGTGCTGCAATGATACCGCGAGACCCACGCTCACCGGCTCCAGATTTATCAGCAATAAACCAG
CCAGCCGGAAGGGCCGAGCGCAGAAGTGGTCCTGCAACTTTATCCGCCTCCATCCAGTCTATTAATTGTT
GCCGGGAAGCTAGAGTAAGTAGTTCGCCAGTTAATAGTTTGCGCAACGTTGTTGCCATTGCTACAGGCAT
CGTGGTGTCACGCTCGTCGTTTGGTATGGCTTCATTCAGCTCCGGTTCCCAACGATCAAGGCGAGTTACA
TGATCCCCCATGTTGTGCAAAAAAGCGGTTAGCTCCTTCGGTCCTCCGATCGTTGTCAGAAGTAAGTTGG
CCGCAGTGTTATCACTCATGGTTATGGCAGCACTGCATAATTCTCTTACTGTCATGCCATCCGTAAGATG
CTTTTCTGTGACTGGTGAGTACTCAACCAAGTCATTCTGAGAATAGTGTATGCGGCGACCGAGTTGCTCT
TGCCCGGCGTCAATACGGGATAATACCGCGCCACATAGCAGAACTTTAAAAGTGCTCATCATTGGAAAAC
GTTCTTCGGGGCGAAAACTCTCAAGGATCTTACCGCTGTTGAGATCCAGTTCGATGTAACCCACTCGTGC
ACCCAACTGATCTTCAGCATCTTTTACTTTCACCAGCGTTTCTGGGTGAGCAAAAACAGGAAGGCAAAAT
GCCGCAAAAAAGGGAATAAGGGCGACACGGAAATGTTGAATACTCATACTCTTCCTTTTTCAATATTATT
GAAGCATTTATCAGGGTTATTGTCTCATGAGCGGATACATATTTGAATGTATTTAGAAAAATAAACAAAT
AGGGGTTCCGCGCACATTTCCCCGAAAAGTGCCACCTG
Features (pLannotate 1.2.2; 17 found; start..end, strand, type, name):
      5..384     +  enhancer       CMV enhancer: human cytomegalovirus immediate early enhancer
    386..661     +  promoter       chicken β-actin promoter: No description available
    662..1678    +  intron         chimeric intron: chimera between introns from chicken β-actin and rabbit β-globin
   1767..2444    +  CDS            S (fragment): SPIKE_SARS2 - Experimental evidence at protein level: Swiss-Prot protein existence level 1. [Spike glycoprotein]: May down-regulate host tetherin (BST2) by lysosomal degradation, thereby counteracting its antiviral activity. From Severe acute respiratory syndrome coronavirus 2 (2019-nCoV) (SARS-CoV-2).
   2445..2462    +  CDS            6xHis: 6xHis affinity tag
   2585..2640    +  polyA_signal   β-globin poly(A) signal: rabbit β-globin polyadenylation signal (Gil and Proudfoot, 1987)
   3025..3041    -  protein_bind   lac operator: The lac repressor binds to the lac operator to inhibit transcription in E. coli. This inhibition can be relieved by adding lactose or isopropyl-β-D-thiogalactopyranoside (IPTG). lac repressor encoded by lacI
   3049..3079    -  promoter       lac promoter: promoter for the E. coli lac operon
   3094..3115    -  protein_bind   CAP binding site: CAP binding activates transcription in the presence of cAMP. E. coli catabolite activator protein
   3128..3167    -  CDS            lacI (fragment): lac repressor; lacI; The lac repressor binds to the lac operator to inhibit transcription in E. coli. This inhibition can be relieved by adding lactose or isopropyl-β-D-thiogalactopyranoside (IPTG).
   3174..3196    +  promoter       SV40 promoter (fragment): SV40 enhancer and early promoter
   3220..3355    +  rep_origin     SV40 ori: SV40 origin of replication
   3375..3509    +  polyA_signal   SV40 poly(A) signal: SV40 polyadenylation signal
   3511..3565    -  CDS            lacI (fragment): lac repressor; lacI; The lac repressor binds to the lac operator to inhibit transcription in E. coli. This inhibition can be relieved by adding lactose or isopropyl-β-D-thiogalactopyranoside (IPTG).
   3748..4336    -  rep_origin     ori: high-copy-number ColE1/pMB1/pBR322/pUC origin of replication
   4507..5367    -  CDS            AmpR: β-lactamase; bla; confers resistance to ampicillin, carbenicillin, and related antibiotics
   5368..5472    -  promoter       AmpR promoter: bla
