[The description below was written by a language model from this plasmid's Addgene catalogue record and pLannotate feature annotations shown in this document.]
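Description:
pαH-S-GSAS-OMICRON.BA.2-RBD is a mammalian expression plasmid of about 5.5 kb, built on the pCAGGS backbone, that produces the receptor-binding domain (RBD) of the SARS-CoV-2 spike glycoprotein from the Omicron BA.2 variant. It is propagated in E. coli through a high-copy ColE1/pUC-type origin and selected with ampicillin via a β-lactamase gene under its own promoter. The backbone also retains lac promoter/operator remnants, short lacI fragments, and an SV40 origin with an adjacent SV40 poly(A) signal. The SV40 origin can support episomal amplification in cells expressing large T antigen.

Expression is driven by the CAG arrangement: the human cytomegalovirus immediate-early enhancer, the chicken β-actin promoter and a chimeric chicken β-actin/rabbit β-globin intron, giving strong constitutive transcription in mammalian cells. Transcripts are terminated by the rabbit β-globin polyadenylation signal. The 816 bp insert, introduced by Gibson cloning, contains a spike fragment fused at its C terminus to a 6xHis tag for metal-affinity purification. It carries the BA.2 RBD substitutions G339D, S371F, S373P, S375F, T376A, D405N, R408S, K417N, N440K, S477N, T478K, E484A, Q493R, Q498R, N501Y and Y505H. The annotated spike match starts some distance downstream of the intron, but the record does not say what the intervening sequence encodes.

The name and purpose statement mention a GSAS furin-site replacement and proline substitutions at positions 986 and 987. Those positions lie outside the RBD, and the insert size and annotated fragment fit an RBD-only construct, so this wording probably carries over from the related full-length ectodomain series. Part of the plasmid derives from an earlier RBD expression construct. It serves to make recombinant BA.2 RBD protein, and was deposited with a structural study of the BA.2 spike.
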