Addgene plasmid #184830: pαH-S-GSAS-OMICRON.BA.2-RBD
Purpose: Mammalian cell expression of RBD of SARS-CoV-2 spike protein of variant OMICRON.BA.2 with furin side replaced by GSAS and with 2 Proline substitution at 986 and 987
Depositing lab: Priyamvada Acharya. Depositing organization: Duke University. Publication: Cryo-EM structures of SARS-CoV-2 Omicron BA.2 spike. Stalls V, Lindenberger J, Gobeil SM, Henderson R, Parks R, Barr M, Deyton M, Martin M, Janowska K, Huang X, May A, Speakman M, Beaudoin E, Kraft B, Lu X, Edwards RJ, Eaton A, Montefiori DC, Williams WB, Saunders KO, Wiehe K, Haynes BF, Acharya P. Cell Rep. 2022 Jun 28;39(13):111009. doi: 10.1016/j.celrep.2022.111009. Epub 2022 Jun 8. PubMed 35732171.
Backbone
  Vector backbone: pCAGGS
  Backbone size w/o insert (bp): 4681
  Total vector size (bp): 5497
  Vector type: Mammalian Expression
Growth in bacteria
  Bacterial resistance: Ampicillin, 100 μg/mL
  Growth temperature: 37°C
  Growth strain: DH5alpha
  Copy number: High Copy
Gene/Insert
  Gene/Insert name: S-GSAS-OMICRON.BA2-RBD
  Species: Severe acute respiratory syndrome coronavirus 2
  Insert size (bp): 816
  Mutation: SARS-CoV-2 Spike RBD protein of OMICRON.BA.2 variant; G339D, S371F, S373P, S375F, T376A, D405N, R408S, K417N, N440K, S477N, T478K, E484A, Q493R, Q498R, N501Y, Y505H
  Entrez Gene: S (a.k.a. GU280_gp02, spike glycoprotein)
  Tag / fusion protein: 6X His tag (C terminal on insert)
  Cloning method: Gibson Cloning
  Sequencing primers: 5′ pCAGGS-5
Resource information
  A portion of this plasmid was derived from a plasmid made by: F Krammer, F Amanat, S Strohmeier BEI resources (Catalog number NR-52309)
Terms and licenses: Academic/Nonprofit Terms; Industry Terms: Not Available to Industry
Depositor comments: Please visit https://www.biorxiv.org/content/10.1101/2022.04.07.487528v2 for bioRxiv preprint.
How to cite: pαH-S-GSAS-OMICRON.BA.2-RBD was a gift from Priyamvada Acharya (Addgene plasmid # 184830 ; http://n2t.net/addgene:184830 ; RRID:Addgene_184830)
